Addgene plasmid #153114: Flag-FOXC1
Purpose: Expression of Flag tagged human FOXC1 in mammalian cells
Depositing lab: Stefan Koch. Depositing organization: Linkopings Universitet. Publication: A uniform expression library for the exploration of FOX transcription factor biology. Moparthi L, Koch S. Differentiation. 2020 Sep - Oct;115:30-36. doi: 10.1016/j.diff.2020.08.002. Epub 2020 Aug 20. PubMed 32858261.
Backbone
  Vector backbone: pCS2+ N-flag
  Backbone size w/o insert (bp): 4131
  Vector type: Mammalian Expression
Growth in bacteria
  Bacterial resistance: Ampicillin, 100 μg/mL
  Growth temperature: 37°C
  Growth strain: DH5alpha
  Copy number: High Copy
Gene/Insert
  Gene/Insert name: human FOXC1
  Species: H. sapiens (human)
  Insert size (bp): 1678
  Entrez Gene: FOXC1 (a.k.a. ARA, ASGD3, FKHL7, FREAC-3, FREAC3, IGDA, IHG1, IRID1, RIEG3)
  Promoter: CMV IE94
  Tag / fusion protein: Flag (N terminal on backbone)
  Cloning method: Restriction Enzyme; 5′ cloning site EcoRI (not destroyed); 3′ cloning site XhoI (not destroyed)
  Sequencing primers: 5′ SP6; 3′ EBV-rev
Terms and licenses: Academic/Nonprofit Terms; Industry Terms: Not Available to Industry
How to cite: Flag-FOXC1 was a gift from Stefan Koch (Addgene plasmid # 153114 ; http://n2t.net/addgene:153114 ; RRID:Addgene_153114)
