[The description below was written by a language model from this plasmid's Addgene catalogue record and pLannotate feature annotations shown in this document.]
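Description:
Flag-FOXC1 is a mammalian expression plasmid built on the pCS2+ N-flag backbone, carrying the human FOXC1 coding sequence cloned between EcoRI and XhoI sites, both of which are retained. It is propagated in E. coli as a high-copy plasmid through a ColE1/pUC-type origin and selected with ampicillin via the β-lactamase gene and its own promoter. An f1 phage origin is also present, along with leftover lac promoter/operator, lacI and lacZα fragments inherited from the parental cloning vector, which have no role in the expression cassette.

Expression is driven by the simian cytomegalovirus IE94 enhancer/promoter, a strong constitutive element in mammalian cells. In the circular sequence it sits directly upstream of an SP6 promoter, the backbone-encoded N-terminal FLAG epitope and the FOXC1 open reading frame. An SV40 polyadenylation signal lies downstream of the insert; the annotation places it on the reverse strand, which probably reflects the bidirectional nature of this SV40 element. The SP6 promoter in the sense orientation could in principle allow in vitro synthesis of sense RNA, a standard feature of pCS2-type vectors, and T7 and T3 promoters lie downstream in the opposite orientation. FOXC1 is a forkhead-box DNA-binding transcription factor that can act as an activator or repressor and is involved in the development of the eye, bone, cardiovascular system, kidney and skin.

The construct belongs to a uniform library of FOX transcription factor expression plasmids. It is intended for expressing FLAG-tagged FOXC1 in mammalian cells, where the epitope allows antibody-based detection or pull-down of the protein.
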