Features (pLannotate 1.2.2; 16 found; start..end, strand, type, name):
     35..53      +  promoter       SP6 promoter: promoter for bacteriophage SP6 RNA polymerase
     94..110     +  CDS            FLAG (fragment): FLAG® epitope tag, followed by an enterokinase cleavage site
    139..1794    +  CDS            FOXC1: FOXC1_HUMAN - Also known as FKHL7, FREAC3. Experimental evidence at protein level: Swiss-Prot protein existence level 1. DNA-binding transcriptional factor that plays a role in a broad range of cellular and developmental processes such as eye, bones, cardiovascular, kidney and skin development (PubMed:11782474, PubMed:15299087, PubMed:15684392, PubMed:16492674, PubMed:27907090, PubMed:14506133, PubMed:14578375, PubMed:15277473, PubMed:16449236, PubMed:17210863, PubMed:19793056, PubMed:19279310, PubMed:25786029, PubMed:27804176). Acts either as a transcriptional activator or repressor (PubMed:1
   1832..1849    -  promoter       T7 promoter (fragment): promoter for bacteriophage T7 RNA polymerase
   1854..1988    -  polyA_signal   SV40 poly(A) signal: SV40 polyadenylation signal
   2101..2119    -  promoter       T3 promoter: promoter for bacteriophage T3 RNA polymerase
   2164..2180    -  protein_bind   lac operator: The lac repressor binds to the lac operator to inhibit transcription in E. coli. This inhibition can be relieved by adding lactose or isopropyl-β-D-thiogalactopyranoside (IPTG). lac repressor encoded by lacI
   2188..2218    -  promoter       lac promoter: promoter for the E. coli lac operon
   2233..2254    -  protein_bind   CAP binding site: CAP binding activates transcription in the presence of cAMP. E. coli catabolite activator protein
   2267..2359    -  CDS            lacI (fragment): lac repressor; lacI; The lac repressor binds to the lac operator to inhibit transcription in E. coli. This inhibition can be relieved by adding lactose or isopropyl-β-D-thiogalactopyranoside (IPTG).
   2542..3130    -  rep_origin     ori: high-copy-number ColE1/pMB1/pBR322/pUC origin of replication
   3301..4161    -  CDS            AmpR: β-lactamase; bla; confers resistance to ampicillin, carbenicillin, and related antibiotics
   4162..4266    -  promoter       AmpR promoter: bla
   4319..4747    -  rep_origin     f1 ori (sequence partly withheld): f1 bacteriophage origin of replication; arrow indicates direction of (+) strand synthesis
   4752..4818    -  CDS            lacZα (fragment): LacZα fragment of β-galactosidase; lacZ fragment
   4825..5802    +  promoter       CMV IE94 promoter: enhancer/promoter region of simian cytomegalovirus major immediate early transcription unit IE94
>Addgene plasmid #153114 | Flag-FOXC1 | addgene full sequence | sequence record 299001 | Addgene NGS Result
CGCCATTCTGCCTGGGGACGTCGGAGCAAGCTTGATTTAGGTGACACTATAGAATACAAGCTACTTGTTC
TTTTTGCAGGATCAGCCACCATGGATTACAAGGACGACGACGATAAGGGATCCCATCGATTCGAATTCCA
GGCGCGCTACTCCGTGTCCAGCCCCAACTCCCTGGGAGTGGTGCCCTACCTCGGCGGCGAGCAGAGCTAC
TACCGCGCGGCGGCCGCGGCGGCCGGGGGCGGCTACACCGCCATGCCGGCCCCCATGAGCGTGTACTCGC
ACCCTGCGCACGCCGAGCAGTACCCGGGCGGCATGGCCCGCGCCTACGGGCCCTACACGCCGCAGCCGCA
GCCCAAGGACATGGTGAAGCCGCCCTATAGCTACATCGCGCTCATCACCATGGCCATCCAGAACGCCCCG
GACAAGAAGATCACCCTGAACGGCATCTACCAGTTCATCATGGACCGCTTCCCCTTCTACCGGGACAACA
AGCAGGGCTGGCAGAACAGCATCCGCCACAACCTCTCGCTCAACGAGTGCTTCGTCAAGGTGCCGCGCGA
CGACAAGAAGCCGGGCAAGGGCAGCTACTGGACGCTGGACCCGGACTCCTACAACATGTTCGAGAACGGC
AGCTTCCTGCGGCGGCGGCGGCGCTTCAAGAAGAAGGACGCGGTGAAGGACAAGGAGGAGAAGGACAGGC
TGCACCTCAAGGAGCCGCCCCCGCCCGGCCGCCAGCCCCCGCCCGCGCCGCCGGAGCAGGCCGACGGCAA
CGCGCCCGGTCCGCAGCCGCCGCCCGTGCGCATCCAGGACATCAAGACCGAGAACGGTACGTGCCCCTCG
CCGCCCCAGCCCCTGTCCCCGGCCGCCGCCCTGGGCAGCGGCAGCGCCGCCGCGGTGCCCAAGATCGAGA
GCCCCGACAGCAGCAGCAGCAGCCTGTCCAGCGGGAGCAGCCCCCCGGGCAGCCTGCCGTCGGCGCGGCC
GCTCAGCCTGGACGGTGCGGATTCCGCGCCGCCGCCGCCCGCGCCCTCCGCCCCGCCGCCGCACCATAGC
CAGGGCTTCAGCGTGGACAACATCATGACGTCGCTGCGGGGGTCGCCGCAGAGCGCGGCCGCGGAGCTCA
GCTCCGGCCTTCTGGCCTCGGCGGCCGCGTCCTCGCGCGCGGGGATCGCACCCCCGCTGGCGCTCGGCGC
CTACTCGCCCGGCCAGAGCTCCCTCTACAGCTCCCCCTGCAGCCAGACCTCCAGCGCGGGCAGCTCGGGC
GGCGGCGGCGGCGGCGCGGGGGCCGCGGGGGGCGCGGGCGGCGCCGGGACCTACCACTGCAACCTGCAAG
CCATGAGCCTGTACGCGGCCGGCGAGCGCGGGGGCCACTTGCAGGGCGCGCCCGGGGGCGCGGGCGGCTC
GGCCGTGGACGACCCCCTGCCCGACTACTCTCTGCCTCCGGTCACCAGCAGCAGCTCGTCGTCCCTGAGT
CACGGCGGCGGCGGCGGCGGCGGCGGGGGAGGCCAGGAGGCCGGCCACCACCCTGCGGCCCACCAAGGCC
GCCTCACCTCGTGGTACCTGAACCAGGCGGGCGGAGACCTGGGCCACTTGGCGAGCGCGGCGGCGGCGGC
GGCGGCCGCAGGCTACCCGGGCCAGCAGCAGAACTTCCACTCGGTGCGGGAGATGTTCGAGTCACAGAGG
ATCGGCTTGAACAACTCTCCAGTGAACGGGAATAGTAGCTGTCAAATGGCCTTCCCTTCCAGCCAGTCTC
TGTACCGCACGTCCGGAGCTTTCGTCTACGACTGTAGCAAGTTTTGACACACCCTCAAAGCCGAACCTCG
AGCCTCTAGAACTATAGTGAGTCGTATTACGTAGATCCAGACATGATAAGATACATTGATGAGTTTGGAC
AAACCACAACTAGAATGCAGTGAAAAAAATGCTTTATTTGTGAAATTTGTGATGCTATTGCTTTATTTGT
AACCATTATAAGCTGCAATAAACAAGTTAACAACAACAATTGCATTCATTTTATGTTTCAGGTTCAGGGG
GAGGTGTGGGAGGTTTTTTAATTCGCGGCCGCGGCGCCAATGCATTGGGCCCGGTACCCAGCTTTTGTTC
CCTTTAGTGAGGGTTAATTGCGCGCTTGGCGTAATCATGGTCATAGCTGTTTCCTGTGTGAAATTGTTAT
CCGCTCACAATTCCACACAACATACGAGCCGGGAGCATAAAGTGTAAAGCCTGGGGTGCCTAATGAGTGA
GCTAACTCACATTAATTGCGTTGCGCTCACTGCCCGCTTTCCAGTCGGGAAACCTGTCGTGCCAGCTGCA
TTAATGAATCGGCCAACGCGCGGGGAGAGGCGGTTTGCGTATTGGGCGCTCTTCCGCTTCCTCGCTCACT
GACTCGCTGCGCTCGGTCGTTCGGCTGCGGCGAGCGGTATCAGCTCACTCAAAGGCGGTAATACGGTTAT
CCACAGAATCAGGGGATAACGCAGGAAAGAACATGTGAGCAAAAGGCCAGCAAAAGGCCAGGAACCGTAA
AAAGGCCGCGTTGCTGGCGTTTTTCCATAGGCTCCGCCCCCCTGACGAGCATCACAAAAATCGACGCTCA
AGTCAGAGGTGGCGAAACCCGACAGGACTATAAAGATACCAGGCGTTTCCCCCTGGAAGCTCCCTCGTGC
GCTCTCCTGTTCCGACCCTGCCGCTTACCGGATACCTGTCCGCCTTTCTCCCTTCGGGAAGCGTGGCGCT
TTCTCATAGCTCACGCTGTAGGTATCTCAGTTCGGTGTAGGTCGTTCGCTCCAAGCTGGGCTGTGTGCAC
GAACCCCCCGTTCAGCCCGACCGCTGCGCCTTATCCGGTAACTATCGTCTTGAGTCCAACCCGGTAAGAC
ACGACTTATCGCCACTGGCAGCAGCCACTGGTAACAGGATTAGCAGAGCGAGGTATGTAGGCGGTGCTAC
AGAGTTCTTGAAGTGGTGGCCTAACTACGGCTACACTAGAAGAACAGTATTTGGTATCTGCGCTCTGCTG
AAGCCAGTTACCTTCGGAAAAAGAGTTGGTAGCTCTTGATCCGGCAAACAAACCACCGCTGGTAGCGGTG
GTTTTTTTGTTTGCAAGCAGCAGATTACGCGCAGAAAAAAAGGATCTCAAGAAGATCCTTTGATCTTTTC
TACGGGGTCTGACGCTCAGTGGAACGAAAACTCACGTTAAGGGATTTTGGTCATGAGATTATCAAAAAGG
ATCTTCACCTAGATCCTTTTAAATTAAAAATGAAGTTTTAAATCAATCTAAAGTATATATGAGTAAACTT
GGTCTGACAGTTACCAATGCTTAATCAGTGAGGCACCTATCTCAGCGATCTGTCTATTTCGTTCATCCAT
AGTTGCCTGACTCCCCGTCGTGTAGATAACTACGATACGGGAGGGCTTACCATCTGGCCCCAGTGCTGCA
ATGATACCGCGAGACCCACGCTCACCGGCTCCAGATTTATCAGCAATAAACCAGCCAGCCGGAAGGGCCG
AGCGCAGAAGTGGTCCTGCAACTTTATCCGCCTCCATCCAGTCTATTAATTGTTGCCGGGAAGCTAGAGT
AAGTAGTTCGCCAGTTAATAGTTTGCGCAACGTTGTTGCCATTGCTACAGGCATCGTGGTGTCACGCTCG
TCGTTTGGTATGGCTTCATTCAGCTCCGGTTCCCAACGATCAAGGCGAGTTACATGATCCCCCATGTTGT
GCAAAAAAGCGGTTAGCTCCTTCGGTCCTCCGATCGTTGTCAGAAGTAAGTTGGCCGCAGTGTTATCACT
CATGGTTATGGCAGCACTGCATAATTCTCTTACTGTCATGCCATCCGTAAGATGCTTTTCTGTGACTGGT
GAGTACTCAACCAAGTCATTCTGAGAATAGTGTATGCGGCGACCGAGTTGCTCTTGCCCGGCGTCAATAC
GGGATAATACCGCGCCACATAGCAGAACTTTAAAAGTGCTCATCATTGGAAAACGTTCTTCGGGGCGAAA
ACTCTCAAGGATCTTACCGCTGTTGAGATCCAGTTCGATGTAACCCACTCGTGCACCCAACTGATCTTCA
GCATCTTTTACTTTCACCAGCGTTTCTGGGTGAGCAAAAACAGGAAGGCAAAATGCCGCAAAAAAGGGAA
TAAGGGCGACACGGAAATGTTGAATACTCATACTCTTCCTTTTTCAATATTATTGAAGCATTTATCAGGG
TTATTGTCTCATGAGCGGATACATATTTGAATGTATTTAGAAAAATAAACAAATAGGGGTTCCGCGCACA
TTTCCCCGAAAAGTGCCACCTAAATTGTAAGCGTTAATATTTTGTTAAAATTCGCGTTAAATTTTTGTTA
AATCAGCTCATTTTTTAACCAATAGGCCGAAATCGGCAAAATCCCTTATAAATCAAAAGAATAGACCGAG
ATAGGGT
[37 nt withheld, positions 4418-4454]
AAAGAACGTGGACTCCAACGTCAAAGG
[49 nt withheld, positions 4482-4530]
T
[91 nt withheld, positions 4532-4622]
G
[124 nt withheld, positions 4624-4747]
CCCATTCGCCATTCAGGCTGCGCAACTGTTGGGAAGGGCGATCGGTGCGGGCCTCTTCGCTATTACGCCA
GTCGACCGCCAATTCAATATGGCGTATATGGACTCATGCCAATTCAATATGGTGGATCTGGACCTGTGCC
AATTCAATATGGCGTATATGGACTCGTGCCAATTCAATATGGTGGATCTGGACCCCAGCCAATTCAATAT
GGCGGACTTGGCACCATGCCAATTCAATATGGCGGACCTGGCACTGTGCCAACTGGGGAGGGGTCTACTT
GGCACGGTGCCAAGTTTGAGGAGGGGTCTTGGCCCTGTGCCAAGTCCGCCATATTGAATTGGCATGGTGC
CAATAATGGCGGCCATATTGGCTATATGCCAGGATCAATATATAGGCAATATCCAATATGGCCCTATGCC
AATATGGCTATTGGCCAGGTTCAATACTATGTATTGGCCCTATGCCATATAGTATTCCATATATGGGTTT
TCCTATTGACGTAGATAGCCCCTCCCAATGGGCGGTCCCATATACCATATATGGGGCTTCCTAATACCGC
CCATAGCCACTCCCCCATTGACGTCAATGGTCTCTATATATGGTCTTTCCTATTGACGTCATATGGGCGG
TCCTATTGACGTATATGGCGCCTCCCCCATTGACGTCAATTACGGTAAATGGCCCGCCTGGCTCAATGCC
CATTGACGTCAATAGGACCACCCACCATTGACGTCAATGGGATGGCTCATTGCCCATTCATATCCGTTCT
CACGCCCCCTATTGACGTCAATGACGGTAAATGGCCCACTTGGCAGTACATCAATATCTATTAATAGTAA
CTTGGCAAGTACATTACTATTGGAAGTACGCCAGGGTACATTGGCAGTACTCCCATTGACGTCAATGGCG
GTAAATGGCCCGCGATGGCTGCCAAGTACATCCCCATTGACGTCAATGGGGAGGGGCAATGACGCAAATG
GGCGTTCCATTGACGTAAATGGGCGGTAGGCGTGCCTAATGGGAGGTCTATATAAGCAATGCTCGTTTAG
GGAAC
