>Addgene plasmid #153114 | Flag-FOXC1 | depositor partial sequence | sequence record 296288 | hFOXC1 gene sequence
ATGCAGGCGCGCTACTCCGTGTCCAGCCCCAACTCCCTGGGAGTGGTGCCCTACCTCGGCGGCGAGCAGA
GCTACTACCGCGCGGCGGCCGCGGCGGCCGGGGGCGGCTACACCGCCATGCCGGCCCCCATGAGCGTGTA
CTCGCACCCTGCGCACGCCGAGCAGTACCCGGGCGGCATGGCCCGCGCCTACGGGCCCTACACGCCGCAG
CCGCAGCCCAAGGACATGGTGAAGCCGCCCTATAGCTACATCGCGCTCATCACCATGGCCATCCAGAACG
CCCCGGACAAGAAGATCACCCTGAACGGCATCTACCAGTTCATCATGGACCGCTTCCCCTTCTACCGGGA
CAACAAGCAGGGCTGGCAGAACAGCATCCGCCACAACCTCTCGCTCAACGAGTGCTTCGTCAAGGTGCCG
CGCGACGACAAGAAGCCGGGCAAGGGCAGCTACTGGACGCTGGACCCGGACTCCTACAACATGTTCGAGA
ACGGCAGCTTCCTGCGGCGGCGGCGGCGCTTCAAGAAGAAGGACGCGGTGAAGGACAAGGAGGAGAAGGA
CAGGCTGCACCTCAAGGAGCCGCCCCCGCCCGGCCGCCAGCCCCCGCCCGCGCCGCCGGAGCAGGCCGAC
GGCAACGCGCCCGGTCCGCAGCCGCCGCCCGTGCGCATCCAGGACATCAAGACCGAGAACGGTACGTGCC
CCTCGCCGCCCCAGCCCCTGTCCCCGGCCGCCGCCCTGGGCAGCGGCAGCGCCGCCGCGGTGCCCAAGAT
CGAGAGCCCCGACAGCAGCAGCAGCAGCCTGTCCAGCGGGAGCAGCCCCCCGGGCAGCCTGCCGTCGGCG
CGGCCGCTCAGCCTGGACGGTGCGGATTCCGCGCCGCCGCCGCCCGCGCCCTCCGCCCCGCCGCCGCACC
ATAGCCAGGGCTTCAGCGTGGACAACATCATGACGTCGCTGCGGGGGTCGCCGCAGAGCGCGGCCGCGGA
GCTCAGCTCCGGCCTTCTGGCCTCGGCGGCCGCGTCCTCGCGCGCGGGGATCGCACCCCCGCTGGCGCTC
GGCGCCTACTCGCCCGGCCAGAGCTCCCTCTACAGCTCCCCCTGCAGCCAGACCTCCAGCGCGGGCAGCT
CGGGCGGCGGCGGCGGCGGCGCGGGGGCCGCGGGGGGCGCGGGCGGCGCCGGGACCTACCACTGCAACCT
GCAAGCCATGAGCCTGTACGCGGCCGGCGAGCGCGGGGGCCACTTGCAGGGCGCGCCCGGGGGCGCGGGC
GGCTCGGCCGTGGACGACCCCCTGCCCGACTACTCTCTGCCTCCGGTCACCAGCAGCAGCTCGTCGTCCC
TGAGTCACGGCGGCGGCGGCGGCGGCGGCGGGGGAGGCCAGGAGGCCGGCCACCACCCTGCGGCCCACCA
AGGCCGCCTCACCTCGTGGTACCTGAACCAGGCGGGCGGAGACCTGGGCCACTTGGCGAGCGCGGCGGCG
GCGGCGGCGGCCGCAGGCTACCCGGGCCAGCAGCAGAACTTCCACTCGGTGCGGGAGATGTTCGAGTCAC
AGAGGATCGGCTTGAACAACTCTCCAGTGAACGGGAATAGTAGCTGTCAAATGGCCTTCCCTTCCAGCCA
GTCTCTGTACCGCACGTCCGGAGCTTTCGTCTACGACTGTAGCAAGTTTTGA
